>Addgene plasmid #59731 | pET14b_tev_PSG | depositor partial sequence | sequence record 93728 | aa 417-803
CCATGGGCAGCAGCCATCATCATCATCATCACAGCAGCGGCGGTAACGAGAATCTTTATTTTCAGGGCCA
TATGATTCTTCGGCCCAGCATGAAATTGGTAAAATTCAGAAAAGGAGATAGTGTGGGTTTGCGGCTGGCT
GGTGGAAATGATGTTGGAATATTTGTAGCTGGCGTTCTAGAAGATAGCCCTGCAGCCAAGGAAGGCTTAG
AGGAAGGTGATCAAATTCTCAGGGTAAACAACGTAGATTTTACAAATATCATAAGAGAAGAAGCCGTCCT
TTTCCTGCTTGACCTCCCTAAAGGAGAAGAAGTGACCATATTGGCTCAGAAGAAGAAGGATGTTTATCGT
CGCATTGTAGAATCAGATGTAGGAGATTCTTTCTATATTAGAACCCATTTTGAATATGAAAAGGAATCTC
CCTATGGACTTAGTTTTAACAAAGGAGAGGTGTTCCGTGTTGTGGATACCTTGTACAATGGAAAACTGGG
CTCTTGGCTTGCTATTCGAATTGGTAAAAATCATAAGGAGGTAGAACGAGGCATCATCCCTAATAAGAAC
AGAGCTGAGCAGCTAGCCAGTGTACAGTATACACTTCCAAAAACAGCAGGCGGAGACCGTGCTGACTTCT
GGAGATTCAGAGGTCTTCGCAGCTCCAAGAGAAATCTTCGAAAAAGCAGAGAGGATTTGTCCGCTCAGCC
TGTTCAAACAAAGTTTCCAGCTTATGAAAGAGTGGTTCTTCGAGAAGCTGGATTTCTGAGGCCTGTAACC
ATTTTTGGACCAATAGCTGATGTTGCCAGAGAAAAGCTGGCAAGAGAAGAACCAGATATTTATCAAATTG
CAAAGAGTGAACCACGAGACGCTGGAACTGACCAACGTAGCTCTGGCATTATTCGCCTGCATACAATAAA
GCAAATCATAGATCAAGACAAGCATGCATTATTAGATGTAACACCAAATGCAGTTGATCGTCTTAACTAT
GCCCAGTGGTATCCAATTGTTGTATTTCTTAACCCTGATTCTAAGCAAGGAGTAAAAACAATGAGAATGA
GGTTATGTCCAGAATCTCGGAAAAGTGCCAGGAAGTTATACGAGCGATCTCATAAACTTCGTAAAAATAA
TCACCATCTTTTTACAACTACAATTAACTTAAATTCAATGAATGATGGTTGGTATGGTGCGCTGAAAGAA
GCAATTCAACAACAGCAAAACCAGCTGGTATGGGTTTCCGAGGGATGAGGATCC
