>Addgene plasmid #59731 | pET14b_tev_PSG | addgene partial sequence | sequence record 96172 | pBRrevBam 5'-GGTGATGTCGGCGATATAGG-3'
GGCCACGATGCGTCCGGGCGCTAGAGGATCGTAGATCATCGATCCCGCGAAACTTAATACGACTCACTAT
AGGGAGACCACAACGGCTTTCCCTCTAGAAATAATTTTGTTTAACTTTAAGAAGGAGATATACCATGGGC
AGCAGCCATCATCATCATCATCACAGCAGCGGCGGTAACGAGAATCTTTATTTTCAGGGCCATATGATTC
TTCGGCCCAGCATGAAATTGGTAAAATTCAGAAAAGGAGATAGTGTGGGTTTGCGGCTGGCTGGTGGAAA
TGATGTTGGAATATTTGTAGCTGGCGTTCTAGAAGATAGCCCTGCAGCCAAGGAAGGCTTAGAGGAAGGT
GATCAAATTCTCAGGGTAAACAACGTAGATTTTACAAATATCATAAGAGAAGAAGCCGTCCTTTTCCTGC
TTGACCTCCCTAAAGGAGAAGAAGTGACCATATTGGCTCAGAAGAAGAAGGATGTTTATCGTCGCATTGT
AGAATCAGATGTAGGAGATTCTTTCTATATTAGAACCCATTTTGAATATGAAAAGGAATCTCCCTATGGA
CTTAGTTTTAACAAAGGAGAGGTGTTCCGTGTTGTGGATACCTTGTACAATGGAAAACTGGGCTCTTGGC
TTGCTATTCGAATTGGTAAAAATCATAAGGAGGTAGAACGAGGCATCATCCCTAATAAGAACAGAGCTGA
GCAGCTAGCCAGTGTACAG
