>Addgene plasmid #59731 | pET14b_tev_PSG | addgene partial sequence | sequence record 96174 | T7term 5'-GCTAGTTATTGCTCAGCGG-3'
GTTAGCAGCCGGATCCTCATCCCTCGGAAACCCATACCAGCTGGTTTTGCTGTTGTTGAATTGCTTCTTT
CAGCGCACCATACCAACCATCATTCATTGAATTTAAGTTAATTGTAGTTGTAAAAAGATGGTGATTATTT
TTACGAAGTTTATGAGATCGCTCGTATAACTTCCTGGCACTTTTCCGAGATTCTGGACATAACCTCATTC
TCATTGTTTTTACTCCTTGCTTAGAATCAGGGTTAAGAAATACAACAATTGGATACCACTGGGCATAGTT
AAGACGATCAACTGCATTTGGTGTTACATCTAATAATGCATGCTTGTCTTGATCTATGATTTGCTTTATT
GTATGCAGGCGAATAATGCCAGAGCTACGTTGGTCAGTTCCAGCGTCTCGTGGTTCACTCTTTGCAATTT
GATAAATATCTGGTTCTTCTCTTGCCAGCTTTTCTCTGGCAACATCAGCTATTGGTCCAAAAATGGTTAC
AGGCCTCAGAAATCCAGCTTCTCGAAGAACCACTCTTTCATAAGCTGGAAACTTTGTTTGAACAGGCTGA
GCGGACAAATCCTCTCTGCTTTTTCGAAGATTTCTCTTGGAGCTGCGAAGACCTCTGAATCTCCAGAAGT
CAGCACGGTCTCCGCCTGCTGTTTTTGGAAGTGTATACTGTACACTGGCTAGCTGCTCAGCTCTGTTCTT
ATTAGGGATGATGCCTCGTTCTACCTCCTTATGATTTTTACCAATTCGAATAGCAAGCCAAGAGCCCAGT
TTTCCATTGTACAAGGTATCCACAACACGGAACACCTCTCC
