[The description below was written by a language model from this plasmid's Addgene catalogue record.]
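Description:
pET14b_tev_PSG is a bacterial expression plasmid of about 5.9 kb built on a modified pET14b backbone in which the original thrombin cleavage site has been replaced by a TEV protease recognition site. It is maintained in E. coli as a high-copy plasmid under ampicillin selection, with a standard cloning strain listed for propagation. No feature table accompanies the record, so the origin of replication and promoter are not explicitly annotated. However, pET14b-family vectors drive expression from a T7 promoter, which is consistent with the T7 forward primer listed for sequencing. Such vectors therefore require a host that supplies T7 RNA polymerase for protein production.

The insert is a roughly 1.2 kb fragment of human TJP1, which encodes the tight-junction scaffolding protein ZO-1. It covers the third PDZ domain, the SH3 domain and the GUK domain (the "PSG" module). It was cloned between NdeI and BamHI sites, both of which are retained, so that the fragment is fused in frame to an N-terminal His tag followed by the TEV site. This arrangement allows the recombinant protein to be captured by immobilised metal affinity chromatography, after which the tag can be removed with TEV protease to leave a near-native fragment.

The construct is intended for producing purified PDZ3-SH3-GUK protein in bacteria. The associated study examined how the SH3 domain contributes to binding of junctional adhesion molecules by the third PDZ domain of ZO-1, which points to use in binding, biochemical or structural work on this module.
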