Addgene plasmid #59731: pET14b_tev_PSG
Purpose: Expresses PDZ3-SH3-GUK fragment of human ZO-1 in bacteria
Depositing lab: Alan Fanning. Depositing organization: University of North Carolina at Chapel Hill. Publication: The Src homology 3 domain is required for junctional adhesion molecule binding to the third PDZ domain of the scaffolding protein ZO-1. Nomme J, Fanning AS, Caffrey M, Lye MF, Anderson JM, Lavie A. J Biol Chem. 2011 Dec 16;286(50):43352-60. doi: 10.1074/jbc.M111.304089. Epub 2011 Oct 26. PubMed 22030391.
Backbone
  Vector backbone: pET14b_TEV
  Backbone manufacturer: EMD Millipore
  Backbone size w/o insert (bp): 4670
  Total vector size (bp): 5905
  Modifications to backbone: Thrombin cleavage site of pET14b replaced by TEV protease cleavage site.
  Vector type: Bacterial Expression
Growth in bacteria
  Bacterial resistance: Ampicillin, 100 μg/mL
  Growth temperature: 37°C
  Growth strain: DH5alpha
  Growth instructions: See primary reference
  Copy number: High Copy
Gene/Insert
  Gene/Insert name: TJP1
  Species: H. sapiens (human)
  Insert size (bp): 1235
  Entrez Gene: TJP1 (a.k.a. ZO-1)
  Tag / fusion protein: HIS (N terminal on insert); TEV (N terminal on insert)
  Cloning method: Restriction Enzyme; 5′ cloning site Nde I (not destroyed); 3′ cloning site Bam HI (not destroyed)
  Sequencing primers: 5′ T7 fwd; 3′ CACCCGTCCTGTGGATATCCG
Terms and licenses: Academic/Nonprofit Terms; Industry Terms: Not Available to Industry
How to cite: pET14b_tev_PSG was a gift from Alan Fanning (Addgene plasmid # 59731 ; http://n2t.net/addgene:59731 ; RRID:Addgene_59731)
